>Addgene plasmid #185303 | pvLEA22mer_mutant_3_mCh-SspB (pBS1080) | addgene full sequence | sequence record 363934 | Addgene NGS Result
TGGCACTTTTCGGGGAAATGTGCGCGGAACCCCTATTTGTTTATTTTTCTAAATACATTCAAATATGTAT
CCGCTCATGAGACAATAACCCTGATAAATGCTTCAATAATATTGAAAAAGGAAGAGTATGAGTATTCAAC
ATTTCCGTGTCGCCCTTATTCCCTTTTTTGCGGCATTTTGCCTTCCTGTTTTTGCTCACCCAGAAACGCT
GGTGAAAGTAAAAGATGCTGAAGATCAGTTGGGTGCACGAGTGGGTTACATCGAACTGGATCTCAACAGC
GGTAAGATCCTTGAGAGTTTTCGCCCCGAAGAACGTTTTCCAATGATGAGCACTTTTAAAGTTCTGCTAT
GTGGCGCGGTATTATCCCGTATTGACGCCGGGCAAGAGCAACTCGGTCGCCGCATACACTATTCTCAGAA
TGACTTGGTTGAGTACTCACCAGTCACAGAAAAGCATCTTACGGATGGCATGACAGTAAGAGAATTATGC
AGTGCTGCCATAACCATGAGTGATAACACTGCGGCCAACTTACTTCTGACAACGATCGGAGGACCGAAGG
AGCTAACCGCTTTTTTGCACAACATGGGGGATCATGTAACTCGCCTTGATCGTTGGGAACCGGAGCTGAA
TGAAGCCATACCAAACGACGAGCGTGACACCACGATGCCTGTAGCAATGGCAACAACGTTGCGCAAACTA
TTAACTGGCGAACTACTTACTCTAGCTTCCCGGCAACAATTAATAGACTGGATGGAGGCGGATAAAGTTG
CAGGACCACTTCTGCGCTCGGCCCTTCCGGCTGGCTGGTTTATTGCTGATAAATCTGGAGCCGGTGAGCG
TGGGTCTCGCGGTATCATTGCAGCACTGGGGCCAGATGGTAAGCCCTCCCGTATCGTAGTTATCTACACG
ACGGGGAGTCAGGCAACTATGGATGAACGAAATAGACAGATCGCTGAGATAGGTGCCTCACTGATTAAGC
ATTGGTAACTGTCAGACCAAGTTTACTCATATATACTTTAGATTGATTTAAAACTTCATTTTTAATTTAA
AAGGATCTAGGTGAAGATCCTTTTTGATAATCTCATGACCAAAATCCCTTAACGTGAGTTTTCGTTCCAC
TGAGCGTCAGACCCCGTAGAAAAGATCAAAGGATCTTCTTGAGATCCTTTTTTTCTGCGCGTAATCTGCT
GCTTGCAAACAAAAAAACCACCGCTACCAGCGGTGGTTTGTTTGCCGGATCAAGAGCTACCAACTCTTTT
TCCGAAGGTAACTGGCTTCAGCAGAGCGCAGATACCAAATACTGTTCTTCTAGTGTAGCCGTAGTTAGGC
CACCACTTCAAGAACTCTGTAGCACCGCCTACATACCTCGCTCTGCTAATCCTGTTACCAGTGGCTGCTG
CCAGTGGCGATAAGTCGTGTCTTACCGGGTTGGACTCAAGACGATAGTTACCGGATAAGGCGCAGCGGTC
GGGCTGAACGGGGGGTTCGTGCACACAGCCCAGCTTGGAGCGAACGACCTACACCGAACTGAGATACCTA
CAGCGTGAGCTATGAGAAAGCGCCACGCTTCCCGAAGGGAGAAAGGCGGACAGGTATCCGGTAAGCGGCA
GGGTCGGAACAGGAGAGCGCACGAGGGAGCTTCCAGGGGGAAACGCCTGGTATCTTTATAGTCCTGTCGG
GTTTCGCCACCTCTGACTTGAGCGTCGATTTTTGTGATGCTCGTCAGGGGGGCGGAGCCTATGGAAAAAC
GCCAGCAACGCGGCCTTTTTACGGTTCCTGGCCTTTTGCTGGCCTTTTGCTCACATGTTCTTTCCTGCGT
TATCCCCTGATTCTGTGGATAACCGTATTACCGCCTTTGAGTGAGCTGATACCGCTCGCCGCAGCCGAAC
GACCGAGCGCAGCGAGTCAGTGAGCGAGGAAGCGGAAGAGCGCCCAATACGCAAACCGCCTCTCCCCGCG
CGTTGGCCGATTCATTAATGCAGCTGGCACGACAGGTTTCCCGACTGGAAAGCGGGCAGTGAGCGCAACG
CAATTAATGTAAGTTAGCTCACTCATTAGGCACCCCAGGCTTTACACTTTATGCTTCCGGCTCGTATGTT
GTGTGGAATTGTGAGCGGATAACAATTTCACACAGGAAACAGCTATGACCATGATTACGCCAAGCTCTAG
CTAGAGGTCGACGGTATACAGACATGATAAGATACATTGATGAGTTTGGACAAACCACAACTAGAATGCA
GTGAAAAAAATGCTTTATTTGTGAAATTTGTGATGCTATTGCTTTATTTGTAACCATTATAAGCTGCAAT
AAACAAGTTGGGGTGGGCGAAGAACTCCAGCATGAGATCCCCGCGCTGGAGGATCATCCAGCCGGCGTCC
CGGAAAACGATTCCGAAGCCCAACCTTTCATAGAAGGCGGCGGTGGAATCGAAATCTCGTAGCACGTGTC
AGTCCTGCTCCTCGGCCACGAAGTGCACGCAGTTGCCGGCCGGGTCGCGCAGGGCGAACTCCCGCCCCCA
CGGCTGCTCGCCGATCTCGGTCATGGCCGGCCCGGAGGCGTCCCGGAAGTTCGTGGACACGACCTCCGAC
CACTCGGCGTACAGCTCGTCCAGGCCGCGCACCCACACCCAGGCCAGGGTGTTGTCCGGCACCACCTGGT
CCTGGACCGCGCTGATGAACAGGGTCACGTCGTCCCGGACCACACCGGCGAAGTCGTCCTCCACGAAGTC
CCGGGAGAACCCGAGCCGGTCGGTCCAGAACTCGACCGCTCCGGCGACGTCGCGCGCGGTGAGCACCGGA
ACGGCACTGGTCAACTTGGCCATGGTTTAGTTCCTCACCTTGTCGTATTATACTATGCCGATATACTATG
CCGATGATTAATTGTCAACACGTGCTGATCAGATCCGAAAATGGATATACAAGCTCCCGGGAGCTTTTTG
CAAAAGCCTAGGCCTCCAAAAAAGCCTCCTCACTACTTCTGGAATAGCTCAGAGGCAGAGGCGGCCTCGG
CCTCTGCATAAATAAAAAAAATTAGTCAGCCATGGGGCGGAGAATGGGCGGAACTGGGCGGAGTTAGGGG
CGGGATGGGCGGAGTTAGGGGCGGGACTATGGTTGCTGACTAATTGAGATGCATGCTTTGCATACTTCTG
CCTGCTGGGGAGCCTGGGGACTTTCCACACCTGGTTGCTGACTAATTGAGATGCATGCTTTGCATACTTC
TGCCTGCTGGGGAGCCTGGGGACTTTCCACACCCTAACTGACACACATTCCACAGAATTAATTCGCGTTA
AATTTTTGTTAAATCAGCTCATTTTTTAACCAATAGGCCGAAATCGGCAAAATCCCTTATAAATCAAAAG
AATAGACCGAGATAGGGT
[37 nt withheld, positions 3379-3415]
AAAGAACGTGGACTCCAACGTCAAAGG
[49 nt withheld, positions 3443-3491]
T
[91 nt withheld, positions 3493-3583]
G
[124 nt withheld, positions 3585-3708]
GGGGATACCCCCTAGAGCCCCAGCTGGTTCTTTCCGCCTCAGAAGCCATAGAGCCCACCGCATCCCCAGC
ATGCCTGCTATTGTCTTCCCAATCCTCCCCCTTGCTGTCCTGCCCCACCCCACCCCCCAGAATAGAATGA
CACCTACTCAGACAATGCGATGCAATTTCCTCATTTTATTAGGAAAGGACAGTGGGAGTGGCACCTTCCA
GGGTCAAGGAAGGCACGGGGGAGGGGCAAACAACAGATGGCTGGCAACTAGAAGGCACAGTCGAGGCTGA
TCAGCGGGTTTAACCAATATTCAGCTCGTCATAGATTTCTTCTGGTTCGAACATCACACCATCGCCGTTC
TCGCGAGCGTAAATGGCCAGAGCGGCACCCATCGGGATATACAGTTCACGAGACACGCCCTTAAAGCGGG
CGTTGAACTGGATAAAATCATTTGTCAGTTGCAGGTTGCCGGTCGCACTTGCAGACAGATTCAGCACGAT
CTGACCGTCTTTCACATACTCCACGGGCACGTTCACGCCCAGGTATGTGGCATCCACCACCAGATATGGG
GTAAAGCTGTTATCAACCAGCCAATCGTAATATTCACGCAGCAGCTTAGGGCGTTTCGGGGAGCTACCTC
CAGAGGTACCACCGGATCCGGCCGCCTTGTACAATTCATCCATGCCCCCTGTGCTATGTCTGCCCTCGGC
CCGCTCGTACTGTTCCACGATGGTATAGTCTTCGTTATGGGATGTAATATCCAGTTTGATATTCACGTTG
TATGCCCCAGGAAGCTGAACGGGTTTCTTGGCCTTATAGGTGGTTTTGACCTCAGCATCATAATGTCCCC
CATCCTTCAGCTTGAGTCGCTGCTTGATTTCTCCCTTCAGTGCTCCGTCCTCGGGATACATGCGTTCTGA
GCTGGCTTCCCAGCCCATAGTTTTCTTCTGCATCACGGGGCCGTCTGATGGGAAGTTAGTGCCCCGAAGT
TTAACCTTATAGATAAATTCTCCGTCCTGAAGAGAGCTGTCCTGGGTAACTGTGACTACACCGCCATCCT
CAAAATTCATTACCCGTTCCCACTTGAACCCTTCAGGGAAGCTCAGTTTCAAGTAGTCCGGAATATCGGC
AGGGTGCTTAACGTAAGCCTTAGAGCCGTACATAAACTGGGGTGACAGGATGTCCCAGGCGAAAGGCAGG
GGGCCACCCTTGGTCACCTTCAGTTTGGCCGTCTGTGTCCCTTCATAGGGTCGCCCCTCGCCTTCGCCCT
CGATTTCGAACTCGTGACCGTTCACAGATCCCTCCATATGCACCTTGAACCTCATAAATTCCTTGATTAT
AGCCATGTTATCCTCCTCGCCTTTAGACACCATTCCGCCGGATCCGCCGCCTCCGGACTCCCCGGCTTTC
TCCACGGTGGCGTCCTTTGCCTCTCCTGCCTTCTCCACGGTTGCGTCCTTGGCCATGGTGGCTAGCCAGC
TTGGGTCTCCCTATAGTGAGTCGTATTAATTTCGATAAGCCAGTAAGCAGTGGGTTCTCTAGTTAGCCAG
AGAGCTCTGCTTATATAGACCTCCCACCGTACACGCCTACCGCCCATTTGCGTCAATGGGGCGGAGTTGT
TACGACATTTTGGAAAGTCCCGTTGATTTTGGTGCCAAAACAAACTCCCATTGACGTCAATGGGGTGGAG
ACTTGGAAATCCCCGTGAGTCAAACCGCTATCCACGCCCATTGATGTACTGCCAAAACCGCATCACCATG
GTAATAGCGATGACTAATACGTAGATGTACTGCCAAGTAGGAAAGTCCCATAAGGTCATGTACTGGGCAT
AATGCCAGGCGGGCCATTTACCGTCATTGACGTCAATAGGGGGCGTACTTGGCATATGATACACTTGATG
TACTGCCAAGTGGGCAGTTTACCGTAAATACTCCACCCATTGACGTCAATGGAAAGTCCCTATTGGCGTT
ACTATGGGAACATACGTCATTATTGACGTCAATGGGCGGGGGTCGTTGGGCGGTCAGCCAGGCGGGCCAT
TTACCGTAAGTTATGTAACGCGGAACTCCATATATGGGCTATGAACTAATGACCCCGTAATTGATTACTA
TTAATAACTAGTCAATAATCAATGTCAACGCGTATATCTGGCCCGTACATCGCGAAGCAGCGCAAAACGC
CTAACCCTAAGCAGATTCTTCATGCAATTGTCGGTCAAGCCTTGCCTTGTTGTAGCTTAAATTTTGCTCG
CGCACTACTCAGCGACCTCCAACACACAAGCAGGGAGCAGATACTGGCTTAACTATGCGGCATCAGAGCA
GATTGTACTGAGAGTGCACCATAGGGGATCGGGAGATCTCCCGATCCGTCGACGTCAGG
Features (pLannotate 1.2.2; 22 found; start..end, strand, type, name):
     23..127     +  promoter       AmpR promoter: bla
    128..988     +  CDS            AmpR: β-lactamase; bla; confers resistance to ampicillin, carbenicillin, and related antibiotics
   1159..1747    +  rep_origin     ori: high-copy-number ColE1/pMB1/pBR322/pUC origin of replication
   1930..2022    +  CDS            lacI (fragment): lac repressor; lacI; The lac repressor binds to the lac operator to inhibit transcription in E. coli. This inhibition can be relieved by adding lactose or isopropyl-β-D-thiogalactopyranoside (IPTG).
   2035..2056    +  protein_bind   CAP binding site: CAP binding activates transcription in the presence of cAMP. E. coli catabolite activator protein
   2071..2101    +  promoter       lac promoter: promoter for the E. coli lac operon
   2109..2125    +  protein_bind   lac operator: The lac repressor binds to the lac operator to inhibit transcription in E. coli. This inhibition can be relieved by adding lactose or isopropyl-β-D-thiogalactopyranoside (IPTG). lac repressor encoded by lacI
   2198..2319    -  polyA_signal   SV40 poly(A) signal: SV40 polyadenylation signal
   2314..2439    -  CDS            ble (fragment): BLE_KLEPN - Experimental evidence at protein level: Swiss-Prot protein existence level 1. Binding protein with a strong affinity to the bleomycin family of antibiotics. Binds to CL990; an antimitotic-antibiotic compound. From Klebsiella pneumoniae.
   2449..2823    -  CDS            BleoR: antibiotic-binding protein; Sh ble from Streptoalloteichus hindustanus; confers resistance to bleomycin, phleomycin, and Zeocin™
   2842..2889    -  promoter       EM7 promoter: synthetic bacterial promoter&nbsp
   2937..3266    -  promoter       SV40 promoter: SV40 enhancer and early promoter
   3280..3708    -  rep_origin     f1 ori (sequence partly withheld): f1 bacteriophage origin of replication; arrow indicates direction of (+) strand synthesis
   3729..3750    -  promoter       SV40 promoter (fragment): SV40 enhancer and early promoter
   3754..3978    -  polyA_signal   bGH poly(A) signal: bovine growth hormone polyadenylation signal
   4004..4333    -  CDS            sspB (fragment): SSPB_HAEIN - Experimental evidence at protein level: Swiss-Prot protein existence level 1. Also stimulates degradation of the N-terminus of RseA (residues 1-108, alone or in complex with sigma-E) by ClpX-ClpP in a non-ssrA-mediated fashion. From Haemophilus influenzae (strain ATCC 51907 / DSM 11121 / KW20 / Rd).
   4364..5071    -  CDS            mCherry: mCherry is a basic (constitutively fluorescent) red fluorescent protein published in 2004, derived from Discosoma sp.. It is reported to be a very rapidly-maturing monomer with low acid sensitivity.
   5188..5206    -  promoter       T7 promoter: promoter for bacteriophage T7 RNA polymerase
   5222..5255    -  LTR            5' LTR (truncated) (fragment): truncated 5' long terminal repeat (LTR) from HIV-1
   5251..5454    -  promoter       CMV promoter: human cytomegalovirus (CMV) immediate early promoter
   5455..5834    -  enhancer       CMV enhancer: human cytomegalovirus immediate early enhancer
   5989..6041    +  misc_feature   bom (fragment): basis of mobility region from pBR322
