[The description below was written by a language model from this plasmid's Addgene catalogue record and pLannotate feature annotations shown in this document.]
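Description:
pvLEA22mer_mutant_3_mCh-SspB (pBS1080) is a 6,077 nt mammalian expression plasmid built on the YK 02 mCh SspB backbone. It is maintained in E. coli through a high-copy ColE1/pUC-type origin and selected with ampicillin via the bla gene. The backbone also carries an f1 phage origin and a second marker cassette in which the SV40 early promoter and the bacterial EM7 promoter drive the Sh ble gene (bleomycin/phleomycin/Zeocin resistance), followed by an SV40 polyadenylation signal. This cassette could in principle support selection in mammalian cells, although the record does not describe such use.

The expression unit consists of the CMV enhancer and promoter, a T7 promoter, an mCherry coding sequence, an SspB-derived segment and the bGH polyadenylation signal. The catalogued insert, a 372 bp sequence encoding mutant 3 of a 22-mer-based LEA protein design from the sleeping chironomid Polypedilum vanderplanki, was introduced by Gibson cloning. It is not annotated in the feature table. The construct name suggests it lies upstream of mCherry, but the unannotated gap between the T7 promoter and mCherry is only about 116 nt, too short for the stated insert size, so its exact position and extent cannot be confirmed from the features given.

The fusion is one half of an optogenetic pairing. SspB binds iLID under blue light, so the red-fluorescent LEA-derived protein can be recruited to an iLID-bearing scaffold. The depositors used an FTH1–iLID scaffold expressed from a separate plasmid. This arrangement tests whether the protein drives light-inducible condensate formation in human cells.
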