Addgene plasmid #185303: pvLEA22mer_mutant_3_mCh-SspB (pBS1080)
Purpose: For the mammalian expression of the sleeping chironomid protein pvLEA22mer_mutant_3 attached to SspB for light inducible binding to iLID scaffolds. Systems like this can be used to induce condensate formation
Depositing lab: Pamela Silver. Depositing organization: Harvard Medical School. Publication: Natural and Designed Proteins Inspired by Extremotolerant Organisms Can Form Condensates and Attenuate Apoptosis in Human Cells. Veling MT, Nguyen DT, Thadani NN, Oster ME, Rollins NJ, Brock KP, Bethel NP, Lim S, Baker D, Way JC, Marks DS, Chang RL, Silver PA. ACS Synth Biol. 2022 Mar 18;11(3):1292-1302. doi: 10.1021/acssynbio.1c00572. Epub 2022 Feb 18. PubMed 35176859.
Backbone
  Vector backbone: YK 02 mCh SspB
  Vector type: Mammalian Expression
Growth in bacteria
  Bacterial resistance: Ampicillin, 100 μg/mL
  Growth temperature: 37°C
  Growth strain: DH5alpha
  Copy number: High Copy
Gene/Insert
  Gene/Insert name: pvLEA22mer_mutant_3
  Species: P. vanderplanki
  Insert size (bp): 372
  Cloning method: Gibson Cloning
Terms and licenses: Academic/Nonprofit Terms; Industry Terms: Not Available to Industry
Depositor comments: This plasmid encodes a protein fused to SspB. SspB will bind to iLID upon exposure to blue light. We used it to test for light inducible condensate formations using a scaffold protein (FTH1) bound to iLID which was expressed off a separate plasmid (see pBS1042 for the scaffold protein).
How to cite: pvLEA22mer_mutant_3_mCh-SspB (pBS1080) was a gift from Pamela Silver (Addgene plasmid # 185303 ; http://n2t.net/addgene:185303 ; RRID:Addgene_185303)
